>Addgene plasmid #217119 | pCMV-hAT-6_PM | addgene full sequence | sequence record 442985 | Addgene NGS Result
GACATTGATTATTGACTAGTTATTAATAGTAATCAATTACGGGGTCATTAGTTCATAGCCCATATATGGA
GTTCCGCGTTACATAACTTACGGTAAATGGCCCGCCTGGCTGACCGCCCAACGACCCCCGCCCATTGACG
TCAATAATGACGTATGTTCCCATAGTAACGCCAATAGGGACTTTCCATTGACGTCAATGGGTGGAGTATT
TACGGTAAACTGCCCACTTGGCAGTACATCAAGTGTATCATATGCCAAGTACGCCCCCTATTGACGTCAA
TGACGGTAAATGGCCCGCCTGGCATTATGCCCAGTACATGACCTTATGGGACTTTCCTACTTGGCAGTAC
ATCTACGTATTAGTCATCGCTATTACCATGGTGATGCGGTTTTGGCAGTACATCAATGGGCGTGGATAGC
GGTTTGACTCACGGGGATTTCCAAGTCTCCACCCCATTGACGTCAATGGGAGTTTGTTTTGGCACCAAAA
TCAACGGGACTTTCCAAAATGTCGTAACAACTCCGCCCCATTGACGCAAATGGGCGGTAGGCGTGTACGG
TGGGAGGTCTATATAAGCAGAGCTCTCTGGCTAACTAGAGAACCCACTGCTTACTGGCTTATCGAAATTA
ATACGACTCACTATAGGGAGACCCAAGCTTGGTACCGAGCTCGGATCCACTAGTAACGGCCGCCAGTGTG
CTGGAATTCGCCGCCACCATGGCGAAACGCAAAAAGGATGACGAATATCGCACCTTCCAGGATGAATGGA
CCGAAGAGTTTGCGTTCGTGGAACGTGCAGGTTCAGCGGTTTGCCTGATCTGCAACGATAAGATTACCAG
CCTGAAACGCAGCAACGTGAAGCGCCACTTTGATACCCGCCATGCGACCTTTGCGAGCAAATACCCTGCA
GGCGATAGCCGTAAAAAAGCCTGCCAGGAATTACTGAGCCGCGTGCAAGCGAGCCAGCAACAGTTACGTG
TGTGGACCCGTCAGGGCGATTATAACAGCGCGAGCTTTGCAGGTAGCCTGGCGATTGTTCGTAACGGCAA
GCCGTTTACCGATGGCGAATATGCGAAAACCTTTATGCTGGACGTGGCCAACGAGCTGTTCGATGATCTG
CCTAACAAGGACAAAATCATCAAGCGCATTCAGGATATGCCTCTGTCAGCGCGTACCGTTCATGATCGCA
CCATTGTGATGGCGAACAAAGTGGAAGAAACCCAGGTGAAGGATATTAACGCGGCCCCGTTTTTTTCACT
GGCGCTGGATGAGAGCACCGATGTGAGCCATCTGAGCCAGTTTAGCGTGATTGCCCGCTATGCAGTTGGC
GATACCTTACGCGAAGAAAGCTTAGCGGTGCTGCCTCTGAAAGGTAGCACCCGTGGCGAAGATCTGTTCA
AAAGCTTCATGGAATTTGCCCAGGAGAAAAGCCTGCCTATGGATAAACTGCTGAGCGTGTGTACCGATGG
CGCGCCTTGTATGGTGGGCAAGAACAAAGGCTTTGTGGCGCTGTTACGCGAACATGAGAACCGCCCTATT
CTGAGCTTCCATTGCATTATCCACCAGGAAGCGTTATGCGCGCAGATGTGCGATCGTCAGTTCGGCGAAG
TGATGAGCTTAGTGATCCGCGTGATCAACTTTATTGTGGCGCGCGCCCTGAACGATCGCCAGTTTAAAAC
CCTGCTGGACGAAGTGGTGAACAACTATCCGGGCCTGCTGCTGCATAGCAACGTTCGTTGGCTGAGCCGC
GGTAAAGTGTTATCACGCTTCGCGGCCTGCTTAAACGAAATCCGCACCTTTCTGGAAATGAAAGGCGTGG
GCCATCCGGAATTAGCAGATACCGAATGGCTGCTGAAGTTTTATTACCTGGTGGATCTGACCGAACATCT
GAACCAGCTGAACGTGAAAATGCAGGGCATCGGCAACACCGTTCTGAGTCTGCAGCAAGCCGTGTTTGCC
TTTGAAAACAAACTGGAGCTGTTCATTACCGATCTGGAAACGGGTCGCCTGCTGCACTTTGAAAAACTGA
GCCAGTTTAAGGATGCCTGCACCGCGTCAGAACCTATCCAGAACCTGGACCTGCATCAACTGGCAGGTTG
CACCAGCAGCTTACTGCAGAGCTTTAAAGCGCGCTTTGGCGAATTTCGCGAACACACCCGCCTGTTTAAA
TTCATTACCCACCCGAACGAGTGTAGCCTGAACACCGCGGATCTGAACTACATTCCGGGCGTGAGCGTGC
GTGATTTTGAGGCGGAAGTGGCGGACTTAAAAGCGAGCGATATGTGGGTGAACAAATTCAAGAGCCTGAA
CGAGGATCTGGAACGCATCACCCGCCAGAAAGCAGAACTGGCGAGCAAACATATGTGGACCGAAATGAAG
AAGCTGCAGCCGGAGGACCAGCTGATTCTGAAAACCTGGAACGCGCTGCCTGTTACCTACCATACCCTGC
AGCGCGTTTCAATTGCGGTGCTGACCATGTTTGGCAGCACCTACGCCTGTGAACAGAGCTTCAGCCACCT
GAAAAACATTAAGAGCAACCTGCGCAGCCGCTTAACCGATGAAAGCCTGAACGCCTGCATGAAACTGAAC
CTGACCAAGTACCAGCCTGATTACAAAGACATCAGCAAAAGCATGCAGCATCAGAAAAGCCATTGATGAG
CGGCCGCTCGAGCATGCATCTAGAGGGCCCTATTCTATAGTGTCACCTAAATGCTAGAGCTCGCTGATCA
GCCTCGACTGTGCCTTCTAGTTGCCAGCCATCTGTTGTTTGCCCCTCCCCCGTGCCTTCCTTGACCCTGG
AAGGTGCCACTCCCACTGTCCTTTCCTAATAAAATGAGGAAATTGCATCGCATTGTCTGAGTAGGTGTCA
TTCTATTCTGGGGGGTGGGGTGGGGCAGGACAGCAAGGGGGAGGATTGGGAAGACAATAGCAGGCATGCT
GGGGATGCGGTGGGCTCTATGGCTTCTGAGGCGGAAAGAACCAGCTGGGGCTCTAGGGGGTATCCCC
[124 nt withheld, positions 3008-3131]
C
[91 nt withheld, positions 3133-3223]
A
[49 nt withheld, positions 3225-3273]
CCTTTGACGTTGGAGTCCACGTTCTTT
[37 nt withheld, positions 3301-3337]
ACCCTATCTCGGTCTATTCTTTTGATTTATAAGGGATTTTGCCGATTTCGGCCTATTGGTTAAAAAATGA
GCTGATTTAACAAAAATTTAACGCGAATTAATTCTGTGGAATGTGTGTCAGTTAGGGTGTGGAAAGTCCC
CAGGCTCCCCAGCAGGCAGAAGTATGCAAAGCATGCATCTCAATTAGTCAGCAACCAGGTGTGGAAAGTC
CCCAGGCTCCCCAGCAGGCAGAAGTATGCAAAGCATGCATCTCAATTAGTCAGCAACCATAGTCCCGCCC
CTAACTCCGCCCATCCCGCCCCTAACTCCGCCCAGTTCCGCCCATTCTCCGCCCCATGGCTGACTAATTT
TTTTTATTTATGCAGAGGCCGAGGCCGCCTCTGCCTCTGAGCTATTCCAGAAGTAGTGAGGAGGCTTTTT
TGGAGGCCTAGGCTTTTGCAAAAAGCTCCCCGAAATGACCGACCAAGCGACGCCCAACCTGCCATCACGA
GATTTCGATTCCACCGCCGCCTTCTATGAAAGGTTGGGCTTCGGAATCGTTTTCCGGGACGCCGGCTGGA
TGATCCTCCAGCGCGGGGATCTCATGCTGGAGTTCTTCGCCCACCCCAACTTGTTTATTGCAGCTTATAA
TGGTTACAAATAAAGCAATAGCATCACAAATTTCACAAATAAAGCATTTTTTTCACTGCATTCTAGTTGT
GGTTTGTCCAAACTCATCAATGTATCTTATCATGTCTGTATACCGTCGACCTCTAGCTAGAGCTTGGCGT
AATCATGGTCATAGCTGTTTCCTGTGTGAAATTGTTATCCGCTCACAATTCCACACAACATACGAGCCGG
AAGCATAAAGTGTAAAGCCTGGGGTGCCTAATGAGTGAGCTAACTCACATTAATTGCGTTGCGCTCACTG
CCCGCTTTCCAGTCGGGAAACCTGTCGTGCCAGCTGCATTAATGAATCGGCCAACGCGCGGGGAGAGGCG
GTTTGCGTATTGGGCGCTCTTCCGCTTCCTCGCTCACTGACTCGCTGCGCTCGGTCGTTCGGCTGCGGCG
AGCGGTATCAGCTCACTCAAAGGCGGTAATACGGTTATCCACAGAATCAGGGGATAACGCAGGAAAGAAC
ATGTGAGCAAAAGGCCAGCAAAAGGCCAGGAACCGTAAAAAGGCCGCGTTGCTGGCGTTTTTCCATAGGC
TCCGCCCCCCTGACGAGCATCACAAAAATCGACGCTCAAGTCAGAGGTGGCGAAACCCGACAGGACTATA
AAGATACCAGGCGTTTCCCCCTGGAAGCTCCCTCGTGCGCTCTCCTGTTCCGACCCTGCCGCTTACCGGA
TACCTGTCCGCCTTTCTCCCTTCGGGAAGCGTGGCGCTTTCTCATAGCTCACGCTGTAGGTATCTCAGTT
CGGTGTAGGTCGTTCGCTCCAAGCTGGGCTGTGTGCACGAACCCCCCGTTCAGCCCGACCGCTGCGCCTT
ATCCGGTAACTATCGTCTTGAGTCCAACCCGGTAAGACACGACTTATCGCCACTGGCAGCAGCCACTGGT
AACAGGATTAGCAGAGCGAGGTATGTAGGCGGTGCTACAGAGTTCTTGAAGTGGTGGCCTAACTACGGCT
ACACTAGAAGAACAGTATTTGGTATCTGCGCTCTGCTGAAGCCAGTTACCTTCGGAAAAAGAGTTGGTAG
CTCTTGATCCGGCAAACAAACCACCGCTGGTAGCGGTGGTTTTTTTGTTTGCAAGCAGCAGATTACGCGC
AGAAAAAAAGGATCTCAAGAAGATCCTTTGATCTTTTCTACGGGGTCTGACGCTCAGTGGAACGAAAACT
CACGTTAAGGGATTTTGGTCATGAGATTATCAAAAAGGATCTTCACCTAGATCCTTTTAAATTAAAAATG
AAGTTTTAAATCAATCTAAAGTATATATGAGTAAACTTGGTCTGACAGTTACCAATGCTTAATCAGTGAG
GCACCTATCTCAGCGATCTGTCTATTTCGTTCATCCATAGTTGCCTGACTCCCCGTCGTGTAGATAACTA
CGATACGGGAGGGCTTACCATCTGGCCCCAGTGCTGCAATGATACCGCGAGACCCACGCTCACCGGCTCC
AGATTTATCAGCAATAAACCAGCCAGCCGGAAGGGCCGAGCGCAGAAGTGGTCCTGCAACTTTATCCGCC
TCCATCCAGTCTATTAATTGTTGCCGGGAAGCTAGAGTAAGTAGTTCGCCAGTTAATAGTTTGCGCAACG
TTGTTGCCATTGCTACAGGCATCGTGGTGTCACGCTCGTCGTTTGGTATGGCTTCATTCAGCTCCGGTTC
CCAACGATCAAGGCGAGTTACATGATCCCCCATGTTGTGCAAAAAAGCGGTTAGCTCCTTCGGTCCTCCG
ATCGTTGTCAGAAGTAAGTTGGCCGCAGTGTTATCACTCATGGTTATGGCAGCACTGCATAATTCTCTTA
CTGTCATGCCATCCGTAAGATGCTTTTCTGTGACTGGTGAGTACTCAACCAAGTCATTCTGAGAATAGTG
TATGCGGCGACCGAGTTGCTCTTGCCCGGCGTCAATACGGGATAATACCGCGCCACATAGCAGAACTTTA
AAAGTGCTCATCATTGGAAAACGTTCTTCGGGGCGAAAACTCTCAAGGATCTTACCGCTGTTGAGATCCA
GTTCGATGTAACCCACTCGTGCACCCAACTGATCTTCAGCATCTTTTACTTTCACCAGCGTTTCTGGGTG
AGCAAAAACAGGAAGGCAAAATGCCGCAAAAAAGGGAATAAGGGCGACACGGAAATGTTGAATACTCATA
CTCTTCCTTTTTCAATATTATTGAAGCATTTATCAGGGTTATTGTCTCATGAGCGGATACATATTTGAAT
GTATTTAGAAAAATAAACAAATAGGGGTTCCGCGCACATTTCCCCGAAAAGTGCCACCTGACGTCGACGG
ATCGGGAGATCTCCCGATCCCCTATGGTGCACTCTCAGTACAATCTGCTCTGATGCCGCATAGTTAAGCC
AGTATCTGCTCCCTGCTTGTGTGTTGGAGGTCGCTGAGTAGTGCGCGAGCAAAATTTAAGCTACAACAAG
GCAAGGCTTGACCGACAATTGCATGAAGAATCTGCTTAGGGTTAGGCGTTTTGCGCTGCTTCGCGATGTA
CGGGCCAGATATACGCGTT
Features (pLannotate 1.2.2; 19 found; start..end, strand, type, name):
      1..380     +  enhancer       CMV enhancer: human cytomegalovirus immediate early enhancer
    381..584     +  promoter       CMV promoter: human cytomegalovirus (CMV) immediate early promoter
    580..613     +  LTR            5' LTR (truncated) (fragment): truncated 5' long terminal repeat (LTR) from HIV-1
    629..647     +  promoter       T7 promoter: promoter for bacteriophage T7 RNA polymerase
   2694..2712    -  promoter       SP6 promoter: promoter for bacteriophage SP6 RNA polymerase
   2738..2962    +  polyA_signal   bGH poly(A) signal: bovine growth hormone polyadenylation signal
   2966..2987    +  promoter       SV40 promoter (fragment): SV40 enhancer and early promoter
   3008..3436    +  rep_origin     f1 ori (sequence partly withheld): f1 bacteriophage origin of replication; arrow indicates direction of (+) strand synthesis
   3450..3779    +  promoter       SV40 promoter: SV40 enhancer and early promoter
   3792..3950    +  CDS            ble (fragment): BLE_KLEPN - Experimental evidence at protein level: Swiss-Prot protein existence level 1. Binding protein with a strong affinity to the bleomycin family of antibiotics. Binds to CL990; an antimitotic-antibiotic compound. From Klebsiella pneumoniae.
   3945..4066    +  polyA_signal   SV40 poly(A) signal: SV40 polyadenylation signal
   4139..4155    -  protein_bind   lac operator: The lac repressor binds to the lac operator to inhibit transcription in E. coli. This inhibition can be relieved by adding lactose or isopropyl-β-D-thiogalactopyranoside (IPTG). lac repressor encoded by lacI
   4163..4193    -  promoter       lac promoter: promoter for the E. coli lac operon
   4208..4229    -  protein_bind   CAP binding site: CAP binding activates transcription in the presence of cAMP. E. coli catabolite activator protein
   4242..4334    -  CDS            lacI (fragment): lac repressor; lacI; The lac repressor binds to the lac operator to inhibit transcription in E. coli. This inhibition can be relieved by adding lactose or isopropyl-β-D-thiogalactopyranoside (IPTG).
   4517..5105    -  rep_origin     ori: high-copy-number ColE1/pMB1/pBR322/pUC origin of replication
   5276..6136    -  CDS            AmpR: β-lactamase; bla; confers resistance to ampicillin, carbenicillin, and related antibiotics
   6137..6241    -  promoter       AmpR promoter: bla
   6300..6352    -  misc_feature   bom (fragment): basis of mobility region from pBR322
