[The description below was written by a language model from this plasmid's Addgene catalogue record and pLannotate feature annotations shown in this document.]
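Description:
pCMV-hAT-6_PM is a 6.5 kb mammalian expression plasmid built on a pCMV backbone to produce the hAT-6_PM transposase, a member of the hAT superfamily of DNA transposons, from a synthetic coding sequence. In bacteria it is maintained as a high-copy plasmid through a ColE1/pUC-type origin and selected with ampicillin via the β-lactamase gene and its native promoter. An f1 phage origin is also present, along with leftover backbone elements such as a lac promoter/operator region, a lacI fragment and a bom fragment.

The expression cassette consists of the human cytomegalovirus immediate-early enhancer and promoter, followed by a T7 promoter, then an unannotated stretch of roughly 2 kb ending at a reverse-oriented SP6 promoter and a bovine growth hormone polyadenylation signal. The automated annotation did not label the transposase open reading frame, but this gap is where the insert would be expected to lie. The cloning sites used are not recorded, and no epitope tag or reporter is annotated. The flanking T7 and SP6 promoters could in principle support in vitro transcription or serve as sequencing primer sites. Downstream, an SV40 early promoter drives only a short fragment of a bleomycin-resistance (ble) gene before an SV40 poly(A) signal, so a functional mammalian selection marker should not be assumed from this record. A very short match to an HIV-1 LTR just after the CMV promoter is probably an annotation artefact rather than a functional viral element.

The plasmid comes from a survey that tested many DNA transposons for activity in human cells. It fits the role of a helper supplying transposase in trans by transient transfection, presumably with a separate donor plasmid carrying the matching transposon ends, though the record does not describe that partner.
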