Addgene plasmid #217119: pCMV-hAT-6_PM
Purpose: Mammalian expression vector for expression of hAT-6_PM transposase (CMV promoter)
Depositing lab: Haoyi Wang. Depositing organization: Institute of Zoology, Chinese Academy of Sciences. Publication: Heterologous survey of 130 DNA transposons in human cells highlights their functional divergence and expands the genome engineering toolbox. Zhang T, Tan S, Tang N, Li Y, Zhang C, Sun J, Guo Y, Gao H, Cai Y, Sun W, Wang C, Fu L, Ma H, Wu Y, Hu X, Zhang X, Gee P, Yan W, Zhao Y, Chen Q, Guo B, Wang H, Zhang YE. Cell. 2024 Jul 11;187(14):3741-3760.e30. doi: 10.1016/j.cell.2024.05.007. Epub 2024 Jun 5. PubMed 38843831.
Backbone
  Vector backbone: pCMV
  Vector type: Mammalian Expression
Growth in bacteria
  Bacterial resistance: Ampicillin, 100 μg/mL
  Growth temperature: 37°C
  Growth strain: DH5alpha
  Copy number: High Copy
Gene/Insert
  Gene/Insert name: hAT-6_PM transposase
  Species: Synthetic
  Cloning method: Restriction Enzyme; 5′ cloning site Unknown (unknown if destroyed); 3′ cloning site Unknown (unknown if destroyed)
Terms and licenses: Academic/Nonprofit Terms; Industry Terms: Not Available to Industry
How to cite: pCMV-hAT-6_PM was a gift from Haoyi Wang (Addgene plasmid # 217119 ; http://n2t.net/addgene:217119 ; RRID:Addgene_217119)
